>Addgene plasmid #186820 | pGL3-Camk2d | addgene full sequence | sequence record 370026 | Addgene NGS Result
GGTACCGAGCTCTTACGCGTCCACCACTTACACCTTAACCCATCTTACATGCTAATTTTTTTTCTCCATG
CTAATTTTTAAGCAACAGTGTCAGATATGCTTAACTGTACACACGTTCTTGAACTCTTAAATGGTTTTCC
AGATAGCCACTGAGGGAGTACACTCCTGTGCCCCTACTTGGCCTGCTCTTTGAGAATGCAGGTAAAGAAC
TCCCACCCTCCCTCTCCCTTCTCCCTCGGCAACGCGAAACAGGCTAGGCACGCTCACGTGACGCTAATGA
CGTCAGCCCCCTCTGGGTCGCGTGACCCACAGCCAACCTTCCTACCGCCCCACCCCCTCGCCACTGGCGT
GGGACATCTCGCGAGAAGCCTTCTTACTATCAGAACTTGCTGAGGTTACAGGGGAGTTACTCTGGAGAGG
AAGGAAGGTGTGGCAGAGTGGTGCACTTTTGGGTTTCATTATGTTAGAGTTTATGATCAAGCAAATGCTT
ATGGGGATCGCCCTAGTCGGGAAAAGGGGAGAGAAGGGCGAAGACGTGACAGTAAAAACTGAAGCGAAAC
GTGGTGCCCTGACCATCTTTGCCCCTAGCTAAGGGACAGCCGGGCGCAGCAGAGGTGGCCAAGGCTGGCA
GCCCCAGGCAGTAGCTGCGAGCCGGGGGACGTTGGACCCGGGTCTGGGAGCAGTAAACGCGAACCGCGCC
CAGATGCAAGGGTTGCTTCCCTCTCTCGGCTTCCCCGGCCTCGCGGCCATCCCGCCCGGGTAGAGGCATC
CGGGTTGTGGGAGCTTCGAGTGGTCTCTCATCTTTCCGCCCTTCGTGGGTCACTGCGACATCTCAGTCCC
GTCCCCTTAAGCGCGCTCCCTGCTGCTCCGCGCATCTCCCTTCGGTCTCCCTAGACGGCTGCGGGAGAGC
AGCCCGAAGGGACGCGGCTGGAGTCGCTAGAGGGAGGTGTGGGGCCGCCGAGGAGGGGGCTTCGCTGGGC
GGGGAGAGGAGGGAGGAGGCGCCGGGGAGGAGCCGCGGCTGCCAGCTTCGCCCGAGCCGAGCGAGCGCAC
TCTGTCGCCCCGCGGGTTCCCAGCCTTGCGGCCCCGTGGAGAGGAGGGAGCGCGGGCCACCAGCGCCTCC
TCTGCCCGCTGGAACGACCGGCTGGGTGTTCACTCGGCCGCTGCCGCCCGCCACTCCGGGCGCTGCGTTG
AGCTCTCCGTGAGATCTGCGATCTAAGTAAGCTTGGCATTCCGGTACTGTTGGTAAAGCCACCATGGAAG
ACGCCAAAAACATAAAGAAAGGCCCGGCGCCATTCTATCCGCTGGAAGATGGAACCGCTGGAGAGCAACT
GCATAAGGCTATGAAGAGATACGCCCTGGTTCCTGGAACAATTGCTTTTACAGATGCACATATCGAGGTG
GACATCACTTACGCTGAGTACTTCGAAATGTCCGTTCGGTTGGCAGAAGCTATGAAACGATATGGGCTGA
ATACAAATCACAGAATCGTCGTATGCAGTGAAAACTCTCTTCAATTCTTTATGCCGGTGTTGGGCGCGTT
ATTTATCGGAGTTGCAGTTGCGCCCGCGAACGACATTTATAATGAACGTGAATTGCTCAACAGTATGGGC
ATTTCGCAGCCTACCGTGGTGTTCGTTTCCAAAAAGGGGTTGCAAAAAATTTTGAACGTGCAAAAAAAGC
TCCCAATCATCCAAAAAATTATTATCATGGATTCTAAAACGGATTACCAGGGATTTCAGTCGATGTACAC
GTTCGTCACATCTCATCTACCTCCCGGTTTTAATGAATACGATTTTGTGCCAGAGTCCTTCGATAGGGAC
AAGACAATTGCACTGATCATGAACTCCTCTGGATCTACTGGTCTGCCTAAAGGTGTCGCTCTGCCTCATA
GAACTGCCTGCGTGAGATTCTCGCATGCCAGAGATCCTATTTTTGGCAATCAAATCATTCCGGATACTGC
GATTTTAAGTGTTGTTCCATTCCATCACGGTTTTGGAATGTTTACTACACTCGGATATTTGATATGTGGA
TTTCGAGTCGTCTTAATGTATAGATTTGAAGAAGAGCTGTTTCTGAGGAGCCTTCAGGATTACAAGATTC
AAAGTGCGCTGCTGGTGCCAACCCTATTCTCCTTCTTCGCCAAAAGCACTCTGATTGACAAATACGATTT
ATCTAATTTACACGAAATTGCTTCTGGTGGCGCTCCCCTCTCTAAGGAAGTCGGGGAAGCGGTTGCCAAG
AGGTTCCATCTGCCAGGTATCAGGCAAGGATATGGGCTCACTGAGACTACATCAGCTATTCTGATTACAC
CCGAGGGGGATGATAAACCGGGCGCGGTCGGTAAAGTTGTTCCATTTTTTGAAGCGAAGGTTGTGGATCT
GGATACCGGGAAAACGCTGGGCGTTAATCAAAGAGGCGAACTGTGTGTGAGAGGTCCTATGATTATGTCC
GGTTATGTAAACAATCCGGAAGCGACCAACGCCTTGATTGACAAGGATGGATGGCTACATTCTGGAGACA
TAGCTTACTGGGACGAAGACGAACACTTCTTCATCGTTGACCGCCTGAAGTCTCTGATTAAGTACAAAGG
CTATCAGGTGGCTCCCGCTGAATTGGAATCCATCTTGCTCCAACACCCCAACATCTTCGACGCAGGTGTC
GCAGGTCTTCCCGACGATGACGCCGGTGAACTTCCCGCCGCCGTTGTTGTTTTGGAGCACGGAAAGACGA
TGACGGAAAAAGAGATCGTGGATTACGTCGCCAGTCAAGTAACAACCGCGAAAAAGTTGCGCGGAGGAGT
TGTGTTTGTGGACGAAGTACCGAAAGGTCTTACCGGAAAACTCGACGCAAGAAAAATCAGAGAGATCCTC
ATAAAGGCCAAGAAGGGCGGAAAGATCGCCGTGTAATTCTAGAGTCGGGGCGGCCGGCCGCTTCGAGCAG
ACATGATAAGATACATTGATGAGTTTGGACAAACCACAACTAGAATGCAGTGAAAAAAATGCTTTATTTG
TGAAATTTGTGATGCTATTGCTTTATTTGTAACCATTATAAGCTGCAATAAACAAGTTAACAACAACAAT
TGCATTCATTTTATGTTTCAGGTTCAGGGGGAGGTGTGGGAGGTTTTTTAAAGCAAGTAAAACCTCTACA
AATGTGGTAAAATCGATAAGGATCCGTCGACCGATGCCCTTGAGAGCCTTCAACCCAGTCAGCTCCTTCC
GGTGGGCGCGGGGCATGACTATCGTCGCCGCACTTATGACTGTCTTCTTTATCATGCAACTCGTAGGACA
GGTGCCGGCAGCGCTCTTCCGCTTCCTCGCTCACTGACTCGCTGCGCTCGGTCGTTCGGCTGCGGCGAGC
GGTATCAGCTCACTCAAAGGCGGTAATACGGTTATCCACAGAATCAGGGGATAACGCAGGAAAGAACATG
TGAGCAAAAGGCCAGCAAAAGGCCAGGAACCGTAAAAAGGCCGCGTTGCTGGCGTTTTTCCATAGGCTCC
GCCCCCCTGACGAGCATCACAAAAATCGACGCTCAAGTCAGAGGTGGCGAAACCCGACAGGACTATAAAG
ATACCAGGCGTTTCCCCCTGGAAGCTCCCTCGTGCGCTCTCCTGTTCCGACCCTGCCGCTTACCGGATAC
CTGTCCGCCTTTCTCCCTTCGGGAAGCGTGGCGCTTTCTCATAGCTCACGCTGTAGGTATCTCAGTTCGG
TGTAGGTCGTTCGCTCCAAGCTGGGCTGTGTGCACGAACCCCCCGTTCAGCCCGACCGCTGCGCCTTATC
CGGTAACTATCGTCTTGAGTCCAACCCGGTAAGACACGACTTATCGCCACTGGCAGCAGCCACTGGTAAC
AGGATTAGCAGAGCGAGGTATGTAGGCGGTGCTACAGAGTTCTTGAAGTGGTGGCCTAACTACGGCTACA
CTAGAAGAACAGTATTTGGTATCTGCGCTCTGCTGAAGCCAGTTACCTTCGGAAAAAGAGTTGGTAGCTC
TTGATCCGGCAAACAAACCACCGCTGGTAGCGGTGGTTTTTTTGTTTGCAAGCAGCAGATTACGCGCAGA
AAAAAAGGATCTCAAGAAGATCCTTTGATCTTTTCTACGGGGTCTGACGCTCAGTGGAACGAAAACTCAC
GTTAAGGGATTTTGGTCATGAGATTATCAAAAAGGATCTTCACCTAGATCCTTTTAAATTAAAAATGAAG
TTTTAAATCAATCTAAAGTATATATGAGTAAACTTGGTCTGACAGTTACCAATGCTTAATCAGTGAGGCA
CCTATCTCAGCGATCTGTCTATTTCGTTCATCCATAGTTGCCTGACTCCCCGTCGTGTAGATAACTACGA
TACGGGAGGGCTTACCATCTGGCCCCAGTGCTGCAATGATACCGCGAGACCCACGCTCACCGGCTCCAGA
TTTATCAGCAATAAACCAGCCAGCCGGAAGGGCCGAGCGCAGAAGTGGTCCTGCAACTTTATCCGCCTCC
ATCCAGTCTATTAATTGTTGCCGGGAAGCTAGAGTAAGTAGTTCGCCAGTTAATAGTTTGCGCAACGTTG
TTGCCATTGCTACAGGCATCGTGGTGTCACGCTCGTCGTTTGGTATGGCTTCATTCAGCTCCGGTTCCCA
ACGATCAAGGCGAGTTACATGATCCCCCATGTTGTGCAAAAAAGCGGTTAGCTCCTTCGGTCCTCCGATC
GTTGTCAGAAGTAAGTTGGCCGCAGTGTTATCACTCATGGTTATGGCAGCACTGCATAATTCTCTTACTG
TCATGCCATCCGTAAGATGCTTTTCTGTGACTGGTGAGTACTCAACCAAGTCATTCTGAGAATAGTGTAT
GCGGCGACCGAGTTGCTCTTGCCCGGCGTCAATACGGGATAATACCGCGCCACATAGCAGAACTTTAAAA
GTGCTCATCATTGGAAAACGTTCTTCGGGGCGAAAACTCTCAAGGATCTTACCGCTGTTGAGATCCAGTT
CGATGTAACCCACTCGTGCACCCAACTGATCTTCAGCATCTTTTACTTTCACCAGCGTTTCTGGGTGAGC
AAAAACAGGAAGGCAAAATGCCGCAAAAAAGGGAATAAGGGCGACACGGAAATGTTGAATACTCATACTC
TTCCTTTTTCAATATTATTGAAGCATTTATCAGGGTTATTGTCTCATGAGCGGATACATATTTGAATGTA
TTTAGAAAAATAAACAAATAGGGGTTCCGCGCACATTTCCCCGAAAAGTGCCACCTG
[124 nt withheld, positions 5238-5361]
C
[91 nt withheld, positions 5363-5453]
A
[49 nt withheld, positions 5455-5503]
CCTTTGACGTTGGAGTCCACGTTCTTT
[37 nt withheld, positions 5531-5567]
ACCCTATCTCGGTCTATTCTTTTGATTTATAAGGGATTTTGCCGATTTCGGCCTATTGGTTAAAAAATGA
GCTGATTTAACAAAAATTTAACGCGAATTTTAACAAAATATTAACGCTTACAATTTGCCATTCGCCATTC
AGGCTGCGCAACTGTTGGGAAGGGCGATCGGTGCGGGCCTCTTCGCTATTACGCCAGCCCAAGCTACCAT
GATAAGTAAGTAATATTAAGGTACGGGAGGTACTTGGAGCGGCCGCAATAAAATATCTTTATTTTCATTA
CATCTGTGTGTTGGTTTTTTGTGTGAATCGATAGTACTAACATACGCTCTCCATCAAAACAAAACGAAAC
AAAACAAACTAGCAAAATAGGCTGTCCCCAGTGCAAGTGCAGGTGCCAGAACATTTCTCTATCGATA
Features (pLannotate 1.2.2; 11 found; start..end, strand, type, name):
   1254..2906    +  CDS            luciferase: firefly luciferase; luc+; enhanced luc+ version of the luciferase gene
   2947..3068    -  polyA_signal   SV40 poly(A) signal: SV40 polyadenylation signal
   3091..3159    -  CDS            large T antigen (fragment): large T antigen from SV40 (simian virus 40)
   3175..3307    +  CDS            TcR (fragment): tetracycline efflux protein; tet; confers resistance to tetracycline
   3487..4075    -  rep_origin     ori: high-copy-number ColE1/pMB1/pBR322/pUC origin of replication
   4246..5106    -  CDS            AmpR: β-lactamase; bla; confers resistance to ampicillin, carbenicillin, and related antibiotics
   5107..5211    -  promoter       AmpR promoter: bla
   5238..5666    +  rep_origin     f1 ori (sequence partly withheld): f1 bacteriophage origin of replication; arrow indicates direction of (+) strand synthesis
   5698..5765    -  CDS            lacZα (fragment): LacZα fragment of β-galactosidase; lacZ fragment
   5824..5872    +  polyA_signal   poly(A) signal: synthetic polyadenylation signal
   5886..5977    +  misc_feature   pause site: RNA polymerase II transcriptional pause signal from the human α2 globin gene
