[The description below was written by a language model from this plasmid's Addgene catalogue record and pLannotate feature annotations shown in this document.]
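Description:
pGL3-Camk2d is a promoter-reporter plasmid built on Promega's pGL3-Basic, a promoterless firefly luciferase vector intended for transient transfection of mammalian cells. It is a 5,984 bp plasmid propagated in E. coli through a high-copy ColE1/pUC-type origin and selected with ampicillin via the β-lactamase gene and its bla promoter. An f1 phage origin is also present, allowing single-stranded DNA production. The short fragments annotated as SV40 large T antigen, TcR and lacZα are backbone remnants rather than functional genes.

The insert is an approximately 1.2 kb fragment of the mouse Camk2d promoter, cloned between the MluI and BglII sites of the polylinker, both of which are retained. The automated feature table does not annotate the insert itself, but it corresponds to the unannotated region immediately upstream of the luc+ coding sequence, the optimised firefly luciferase. Because pGL3-Basic has no eukaryotic promoter or enhancer of its own, luciferase output depends on the transcriptional activity of the cloned Camk2d sequence. Transcripts are terminated by the SV40 late polyadenylation signal downstream of luc+. A synthetic poly(A) signal and the human α2-globin RNA polymerase II pause site sit upstream of the cloning region, where they suppress read-through transcription from the backbone and so lower background signal.

The catalogue entry calls the construct a fluorescent reporter, but the vector type and feature table show that the readout is luciferase bioluminescence. It is suited to measuring how treatments or transcription factors alter Camk2d promoter activity. The associated publication concerns CaMKIIδ-mediated BMAL1 activation and circadian amplitude.
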