Addgene plasmid #186820: pGL3-Camk2d
Purpose: Fluorescent reporter for Camk2d expression
Depositing lab: Hung-Chun Chang. Depositing organization: Center for Excellence in Brain Science and Intelligence Technology, Chinese Academy of Sciences. Publication: ISX-9 potentiates CaMKIIdelta-mediated BMAL1 activation to enhance circadian amplitude. Li H, Ou J, Li Y, Xu N, Li Q, Wu P, Peng C, Tang YC, Chang HC. Commun Biol. 2022 Jul 28;5(1):750. doi: 10.1038/s42003-022-03725-x. PubMed 35902736.
Backbone
  Vector backbone: pGL3-Basic
  Backbone manufacturer: Promega
  Backbone size w/o insert (bp): 4818
  Total vector size (bp): 5984
  Vector type: Luciferase
Growth in bacteria
  Bacterial resistance: Ampicillin, 100 μg/mL
  Growth temperature: 37°C
  Growth strain: DH5alpha
  Copy number: Unknown
Gene/Insert
  Gene/Insert name: Camk2d promoter
  Species: M. musculus (mouse)
  Insert size (bp): 1181
  Entrez Gene: Camk2d (a.k.a. 2810011D23Rik, 8030469K03Rik, CaMK II, [d]-CaMKII)
  Promoter: Camk2d promoter
  Cloning method: Restriction Enzyme; 5′ cloning site MluI (not destroyed); 3′ cloning site BglII (not destroyed)
  Sequencing primers: 5′ CTTACGCGTCCACCACTTACACCTTAACCCA; 3′ CGCAGATCTCACGGAGAGCTCAACGCA
Terms and licenses: Academic/Nonprofit Terms; Industry Terms: Not Available to Industry
How to cite: pGL3-Camk2d was a gift from Hung-Chun Chang (Addgene plasmid # 186820 ; http://n2t.net/addgene:186820 ; RRID:Addgene_186820)
